>Addgene plasmid #28203 | tdp43-EGFP construct10 | addgene partial sequence | sequence record 35140 | 28203 with EGFP-N
GCTCCTCGCCCTTGCTCACCATGGTGGCGACCGGTGGATCCCGGGCCCGCGGTACCGTCGACTGCAGGGA
TGTTTTCTGGACTGCTCTTTTCACTTTCACTGCTGATGAAGCATCTGTCTCATCCATTTTTCTTTTGTTA
TCTTTTGGATAGTTGACAACATACACCAGATTTCCCCAGCCAGCATCTGGGGCATGCAGAATTCCTTCTA
CCAGCCGGACACCTCTCATACACTGAGACACTGGATTCCTGTAGCGAAGCCCACACGCCCCTGGAAACTG
GGCTGTAACCGTGGAGAGCAGCACCGTCCCATCGTCTTCCGATGGTATTTCAATGGGCTCATCGTTCTCA
TCTTCGGTTACCCGAATATATTCAGACATCTCGAGATCTGAGTCCGGTAGCGCTAGCGGATCTGACGGTT
CACTAAACCAGCTCTGCTTATATAGACCTCCCACCGTACACGCCTACCGCCCATTTGCGTCAATGGGGCG
GAGTTGTTACGACATTTTGGAAAGTCCCGTTGATTTTGGTGCCAAAACAAACTCCCATTGACGTCAATGG
GGTGGAGACTTGGAAATCCCCGTGAGTCAAACCGCTATCCACGCCCATTGATGTACTGCCAAAACCGCAT
CACCATGGTAATAGCGATGACTAATACGTAGATGTACTGCCAAGTAGGAAAGTCCCATAAGGTCATGTAC
TGGGCATAATGCCAGGCGGGCCATTTACCGTCATTGACGTCAATAGGGGGCGTACTTGGCATATGATACA
CTTGATGTACTGCCAAGTGGGCAGTTTACCGTAAATACTCCACCCATTGACGTCAATGGAAAGTCCCTAT
TGGCGTTACTATGGGAACATACGTCATTATTGACGTCAATGGGCGGGGGTCGTTGGGCGGTCAGCCAGGG
CGGGCCATTTACCGTAAGTTATGTAACGCGG
