[The description below was written by a language model from this plasmid's Addgene catalogue record.]
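Description:
tdp43-EGFP construct10 is a mammalian expression plasmid built on the Clontech pEGFP-N1 backbone and carrying a truncated human TARDBP (TDP-43) coding sequence fused to EGFP. The insert is about 312 bp and encodes only amino acids 1–105 of TDP-43, the N-terminal portion of the protein. It was cloned between the XhoI and BamHI sites of the multiple cloning site, both of which remain intact. Because pEGFP-N1 places the cloning site upstream of the EGFP open reading frame, the TDP-43 fragment is expressed with EGFP at its C terminus, so the fusion protein can be followed directly by fluorescence. The record does not list the promoter or other regulatory elements. The standard pEGFP-N1 backbone uses the CMV immediate-early promoter and an SV40 polyadenylation signal to drive expression of such fusions.

The plasmid is maintained at high copy number in E. coli under kanamycin selection. The same backbone resistance cassette confers neomycin resistance in mammalian cells, allowing G418 selection of stable transfectants.

The name and the associated publication indicate that this is one of a numbered series of TDP-43 deletion constructs. The series was made to compare the behaviour of different regions of the protein, in a study reporting that C-terminal TDP-43 fragments have a high aggregation propensity and harm neurons through a dominant-negative mechanism. An N-terminal fragment such as this one would typically be transfected into cultured cells to examine its localisation, solubility and aggregation relative to full-length TDP-43 and the C-terminal fragments, work relevant to TDP-43-linked disease such as ALS.
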