Addgene plasmid #28203: tdp43-EGFP construct10
Depositing lab: Zuoshang Xu. Depositing organization: University of Massachusetts, Worcester. Publication: The C-terminal TDP-43 fragments have a high aggregation propensity and harm neurons by a dominant-negative mechanism. Yang C, Tan W, Whittle C, Qiu L, Cao L, Akbarian S, Xu Z. PLoS One. 2010 . 5(12):e15878. 10.1371/journal.pone.0015878 PubMed 21209826.
Backbone
  Vector backbone: pEGFP-N1
  Backbone manufacturer: Clontech Laboratories, Inc
  Backbone size w/o insert (bp): 4694
  Vector type: Mammalian Expression
  Selectable markers: Neomycin (select with G418)
Growth in bacteria
  Bacterial resistance: Kanamycin, 50 μg/mL
  Growth temperature: 37°C
  Growth strain: DH5alpha
  Growth instructions: DH5a in LB media at 37C
  Copy number: High Copy
Gene/Insert
  Gene/Insert name: Tar DNA binding protein (alt name: TDP43)
  Species: H. sapiens (human)
  Insert size (bp): 312
  Mutation: aa1-105 only
  GenBank ID: NM_007375
  Entrez Gene: TARDBP (a.k.a. ALS10, TDP-43)
  Tag / fusion protein: EGFP (C terminal on backbone)
  Cloning method: Restriction Enzyme; 5′ cloning site Xho1 (not destroyed); 3′ cloning site BamH1 (not destroyed)
  Sequencing primers: 5′ AATGGGAGTTTGTTTTGGCA; 3′ ACGAGGGTGGGCCAGGGCA
Terms and licenses: Academic/Nonprofit Terms; Industry Terms: Not Available to Industry
How to cite: tdp43-EGFP construct10 was a gift from Zuoshang Xu (Addgene plasmid # 28203 ; http://n2t.net/addgene:28203 ; RRID:Addgene_28203)
